>Addgene plasmid #160050 | pCA528 AMSH 1-178 | addgene full sequence | sequence record 358647 | Addgene NGS Result
TGGCGAATGGG
[124 nt withheld, positions 12-135]
C
[91 nt withheld, positions 137-227]
A
[49 nt withheld, positions 229-277]
CCTTTGACGTTGGAGTCCACGTTCTTT
[37 nt withheld, positions 305-341]
ACCCTATCTCGGTCTATTCTTTTGATTTATAAGGGATTTTGCCGATTTCGGCCTATTGGTTAAAAAATGA
GCTGATTTAACAAAAATTTAACGCGAATTTTAACAAAATATTAACGCTTACAATTTAGGTGGCACTTTTC
GGGGAAATGTGCGCGGAACCCCTATTTGTTTATTTTTCTAAATACATTCAAATATGTATCCGCTCATGAA
TTAATTCTTAGAAAAACTCATCGAGCATCAAATGAAACTGCAATTTATTCATATCAGGATTATCAATACC
ATATTTTTGAAAAAGCCGTTTCTGTAATGAAGGAGAAAACTCACCGAGGCAGTTCCATAGGATGGCAAGA
TCCTGGTATCGGTCTGCGATTCCGACTCGTCCAACATCAATACAACCTATTAATTTCCCCTCGTCAAAAA
TAAGGTTATCAAGTGAGAAATCACCATGAGTGACGACTGAATCCGGTGAGAATGGCAAAAGTTTATGCAT
TTCTTTCCAGACTTGTTCAACAGGCCAGCCATTACGCTCGTCATCAAAATCACTCGCATCAACCAAACCG
TTATTCATTCGTGATTGCGCCTGAGCGAGACGAAATACGCGATCGCTGTTAAAAGGACAATTACAAACAG
GAATCGAATGCAACCGGCGCAGGAACACTGCCAGCGCATCAACAATATTTTCACCTGAATCAGGATATTC
TTCTAATACCTGGAATGCTGTTTTCCCGGGGATCGCAGTGGTGAGTAACCATGCATCATCAGGAGTACGG
ATAAAATGCTTGATGGTCGGAAGAGGCATAAATTCCGTCAGCCAGTTTAGTCTGACCATCTCATCTGTAA
CATCATTGGCAACGCTACCTTTGCCATGTTTCAGAAACAACTCTGGCGCATCGGGCTTCCCATACAATCG
ATAGATTGTCGCACCTGATTGCCCGACATTATCGCGAGCCCATTTATACCCATATAAATCAGCATCCATG
TTGGAATTTAATCGCGGCCTAGAGCAAGACGTTTCCCGTTGAATATGGCTCATAACACCCCTTGTATTAC
TGTTTATGTAAGCAGACAGTTTTATTGTTCATGACCAAAATCCCTTAACGTGAGTTTTCGTTCCACTGAG
CGTCAGACCCCGTAGAAAAGATCAAAGGATCTTCTTGAGATCCTTTTTTTCTGCGCGTAATCTGCTGCTT
GCAAACAAAAAAACCACCGCTACCAGCGGTGGTTTGTTTGCCGGATCAAGAGCTACCAACTCTTTTTCCG
AAGGTAACTGGCTTCAGCAGAGCGCAGATACCAAATACTGTCCTTCTAGTGTAGCCGTAGTTAGGCCACC
ACTTCAAGAACTCTGTAGCACCGCCTACATACCTCGCTCTGCTAATCCTGTTACCAGTGGCTGCTGCCAG
TGGCGATAAGTCGTGTCTTACCGGGTTGGACTCAAGACGATAGTTACCGGATAAGGCGCAGCGGTCGGGC
TGAACGGGGGGTTCGTGCACACAGCCCAGCTTGGAGCGAACGACCTACACCGAACTGAGATACCTACAGC
GTGAGCTATGAGAAAGCGCCACGCTTCCCGAAGGGAGAAAGGCGGACAGGTATCCGGTAAGCGGCAGGGT
CGGAACAGGAGAGCGCACGAGGGAGCTTCCAGGGGGAAACGCCTGGTATCTTTATAGTCCTGTCGGGTTT
CGCCACCTCTGACTTGAGCGTCGATTTTTGTGATGCTCGTCAGGGGGGCGGAGCCTATGGAAAAACGCCA
GCAACGCGGCCTTTTTACGGTTCCTGGCCTTTTGCTGGCCTTTTGCTCACATGTTCTTTCCTGCGTTATC
CCCTGATTCTGTGGATAACCGTATTACCGCCTTTGAGTGAGCTGATACCGCTCGCCGCAGCCGAACGACC
GAGCGCAGCGAGTCAGTGAGCGAGGAAGCGGAAGAGCGCCTGATGCGGTATTTTCTCCTTACGCATCTGT
GCGGTATTTCACACCGCAATGGTGCACTCTCAGTACAATCTGCTCTGATGCCGCATAGTTAAGCCAGTAT
ACACTCCGCTATCGCTACGTGACTGGGTCATGGCTGCGCCCCGACACCCGCCAACACCCGCTGACGCGCC
CTGACGGGCTTGTCTGCTCCCGGCATCCGCTTACAGACAAGCTGTGACCGTCTCCGGGAGCTGCATGTGT
CAGAGGTTTTCACCGTCATCACCGAAACGCGCGAGGCAGCTGCGGTAAAGCTCATCAGCGTGGTCGTGAA
GCGATTCACAGATGTCTGCCTGTTCATCCGCGTCCAGCTCGTTGAGTTTCTCCAGAAGCGTTAATGTCTG
GCTTCTGATAAAGCGGGCCATGTTAAGGGCGGTTTTTTCCTGTTTGGTCACTGATGCCTCCGTGTAAGGG
GGATTTCTGTTCATGGGGGTAATGATACCGATGAAACGAGAGAGGATGCTCACGATACGGGTTACTGATG
ATGAACATGCCCGGTTACTGGAACGTTGTGAGGGTAAACAACTGGCGGTATGGATGCGGCGGGACCAGAG
AAAAATCACTCAGGGTCAATGCCAGCGCTTCGTTAATACAGATGTAGGTGTTCCACAGGGTAGCCAGCAG
CATCCTGCGATGCAGATCCGGAACATAATGGTGCAGGGCGCTGACTTCCGCGTTTCCAGACTTTACGAAA
CACGGAAACCGAAGACCATTCATGTTGTTGCTCAGGTCGCAGACGTTTTGCAGCAGCAGTCGCTTCACGT
TCGCTCGCGTATCGGTGATTCATTCTGCTAACCAGTAAGGCAACCCCGCCAGCCTAGCCGGGTCCTCAAC
GACAGGAGCACGATCATGCGCACCCGTGGGGCCGCCATGCCGGCGATAATGGCCTGCTTCTCGCCGAAAC
GTTTGGTGGCGGGACCAGTGACGAAGGCTTGAGCGAGGGCGTGCAAGATTCCGAATACCGCAAGCGACAG
GCCGATCATCGTCGCGCTCCAGCGAAAGCGGTCCTCGCCGAAAATGACCCAGAGCGCTGCCGGCACCTGT
CCTACGAGTTGCATGATAAAGAAGACAGTCATAAGTGCGGCGACGATAGTCATGCCCCGCGCCCACCGGA
AGGAGCTGACTGGGTTGAAGGCTCTCAAGGGCATCGGTCGAGATCCCGGTGCCTAATGAGTGAGCTAACT
TACATTAATTGCGTTGCGCTCACTGCCCGCTTTCCAGTCGGGAAACCTGTCGTGCCAGCTGCATTAATGA
ATCGGCCAACGCGCGGGGAGAGGCGGTTTGCGTATTGGGCGCCAGGGTGGTTTTTCTTTTCACCAGTGAG
ACGGGCAACAGCTGATTGCCCTTCACCGCCTGGCCCTGAGAGAGTTGCAGCAAGCGGTCCACGCTGGTTT
GCCCCAGCAGGCGAAAATCCTGTTTGATGGTGGTTAACGGCGGGATATAACATGAGCTGTCTTCGGTATC
GTCGTATCCCACTACCGAGATATCCGCACCAACGCGCAGCCCGGACTCGGTAATGGCGCGCATTGCGCCC
AGCGCCATCTGATCGTTGGCAACCAGCATCGCAGTGGGAACGATGCCCTCATTCAGCATTTGCATGGTTT
GTTGAAAACCGGACATGGCACTCCAGTCGCCTTCCCGTTCCGCTATCGGCTGAATTTGATTGCGAGTGAG
ATATTTATGCCAGCCAGCCAGACGCAGACGCGCCGAGACAGAACTTAATGGGCCCGCTAACAGCGCGATT
TGCTGGTGACCCAATGCGACCAGATGCTCCACGCCCAGTCGCGTACCGTCTTCATGGGAGAAAATAATAC
TGTTGATGGGTGTCTGGTCAGAGACATCAAGAAATAACGCCGGAACATTAGTGCAGGCAGCTTCCACAGC
AATGGCATCCTGGTCATCCAGCGGATAGTTAATGATCAGCCCACTGACGCGTTGCGCGAGAAGATTGTGC
ACCGCCGCTTTACAGGCTTCGACGCCGCTTCGTTCTACCATCGACACCACCACGCTGGCACCCAGTTGAT
CGGCGCGAGATTTAATCGCCGCGACAATTTGCGACGGCGCGTGCAGGGCCAGACTGGAGGTGGCAACGCC
AATCAGCAACGACTGTTTGCCCGCCAGTTGTTGTGCCACGCGGTTGGGAATGTAATTCAGCTCCGCCATC
GCCGCTTCCACTTTTTCCCGCGTTTTCGCAGAAACGTGGCTGGCCTGGTTCACCACGCGGGAAACGGTCT
GATAAGAGACACCGGCATACTCTGCGACATCGTATAACGTTACTGGTTTCACATTCACCACCCTGAATTG
ACTCTCTTCCGGGCGCTATCATGCCATACCGCGAAAGGTTTTGCGCCATTCGATGGTGTCCGGGATCTCG
ACGCTCTCCCTTATGCGACTCCTGCATTAGGAAGCAGCCCAGTAGTAGGTTGAGGCCGTTGAGCACCGCC
GCCGCAAGGAATGGTGCATGCAAGGAGATGGCGCCCAACAGTCCCCCGGCCACGGGGCCTGCCACCATAC
CCACGCCGAAACAAGCGCTCATGAGCCCGAAGTGGCGAGCCCGATCTTCCCCATCGGTGATGTCGGCGAT
ATAGGCGCCAGCAACCGCACCTGTGGCGCCGGTGATGCCGGCCACGATGCGTCCGGCGTAGAGGATCGAG
ATCTCGATCCCGCGAAATTAATACGACTCACTATAGGGGAATTGTGAGCGGATAACAATTCCCCTCTAGA
AATAATTTTGTTTAACTTTAAGAAGGAGATATACATATGGGTCATCACCATCATCACCATGGTTCGGACT
CAGAAGTCAATCAAGAAGCTAAGCCAGAGGTCAAGCCAGAAGTCAAGCCTGAGACTCACATCAATTTAAA
GGTGTCCGATGGATCTTCAGAGATCTTCTTCAAGATCAAAAAGACCACTCCTTTAAGAAGGCTGATGGAA
GCGTTCGCTAAAAGACAGGGTAAGGAAATGGACTCCTTAAGATTCTTGTACGACGGTATTAGAATTCAAG
CTGATCAGACCCCTGAAGATTTGGACATGGAGGATAACGATATTATTGAGGCTCACAGAGAACAGATTGG
TGGTATGTCTGACCACGGAGATGTGAGCCTCCCGCCCGAAGACCGGGTGAGGGCTCTCTCCCAGCTGGGT
AGTGCGGTAGAGGTGAATGAAGACATTCCACCCCGTCGGTACTTCCGCTCTGGAGTTGAGATTATCCGAA
TGGCATCCATTTACTCTGAGGAAGGCAACATTGAACATGCCTTCATCCTCTATAACAAGTATATCACGCT
CTTTATTGAGAAACTACCAAAACATCGAGATTACAAATCTGCTGTCATTCCTGAAAAGAAAGACACAGTA
AAGAAATTAAAGGAGATTGCATTTCCCAAAGCAGAAGAGCTGAAGGCAGAGCTGTTAAAACGATATACCA
AAGAATATACAGAATATAATGAAGAAAAGAAGAAGGAAGCAGAGGAATTGGCCCGGAACATGGCCATCCA
GCAAGAGCTGGAAAAGGAAAAACAGAGGGTAGCACAACAGAAGCAGCAGCAATTGGAACAGGAACAGTTC
CATGCCTTCGAGGAGATGATCCGGAACCAGGAGCTAGAAAAAGAGCGATGAGGATCCGAATTCGAGCTCC
GTCGACAAGCTTGCGGCCGCACTCGAGCACCACCACCACCACCACTGAGATCCGGCTGCTAACAAAGCCC
GAAAGGAAGCTGAGTTGGCTGCTGCCACCGCTGAGCAATAACTAGCATAACCCCTTGGGGCCTCTAAACG
GGTCTTGAGGGGTTTTTTGCTGAAAGGAGGAACTATATCCGGAT
Features (pLannotate 1.2.2; 20 found; start..end, strand, type, name):
     12..440     +  rep_origin     f1 ori (sequence partly withheld): f1 bacteriophage origin of replication; arrow indicates direction of (+) strand synthesis
    493..550     +  promoter       AmpR promoter (fragment): bla
    559..1374    -  CDS            KanR: aminoglycoside phosphotransferase; aph(3')-Ia; confers resistance to kanamycin in bacteria or G418 (Geneticin®) in eukaryotes
   1496..2084    +  rep_origin     ori: high-copy-number ColE1/pMB1/pBR322/pUC origin of replication
   2270..2409    -  misc_feature   bom: basis of mobility region from pBR322
   2511..2702    -  CDS            rop: Rop protein, which maintains plasmids at low copy number; rop
   2719..3099    +  CDS            YPB1_ECOLX: Protein predicted: Swiss-Prot protein existence level 4. From Escherichia coli.
   3171..3462    -  CDS            TcR (fragment): tetracycline efflux protein; tet; confers resistance to tetracycline
   3477..3498    -  protein_bind   CAP binding site: CAP binding activates transcription in the presence of cAMP. E. coli catabolite activator protein
   3511..4593    -  CDS            lacI: lac repressor; lacI; The lac repressor binds to the lac operator to inhibit transcription in E. coli. This inhibition can be relieved by adding lactose or isopropyl-β-D-thiogalactopyranoside (IPTG).
   4594..4671    -  promoter       lacI promoter: lacI
   4679..4958    -  CDS            TcR (fragment): tetracycline efflux protein; tet; confers resistance to tetracycline
   4980..4998    +  promoter       T7 promoter: promoter for bacteriophage T7 RNA polymerase
   4999..5023    +  protein_bind   lac operator: The lac repressor binds to the lac operator to inhibit transcription in E. coli. This inhibition can be relieved by adding lactose or isopropyl-β-D-thiogalactopyranoside (IPTG). lac repressor encoded by lacI
   5038..5060    +  RBS            RBS: efficient ribosome binding site from bacteriophage T7 gene 10 (Olins and Rangwala, 1989)
   5095..5385    +  CDS            SUMO: cleavable ubiquitin-like protein tag; S. cerevisiae SMT3 (truncated)
   5386..5898    +  CDS            STAMBP (fragment): STABP_HUMAN - Also known as AMSH. Experimental evidence at protein level: Swiss-Prot protein existence level 1. Zinc metalloprotease that specifically cleaves 'Lys-63'- linked polyubiquitin chains. Does not cleave 'Lys-48'-linked polyubiquitin chains (By similarity). Plays a role in signal transduction for cell growth and MYC induction mediated by IL-2 and GM- CSF. Potentiates BMP (bone morphogenetic protein) signaling by antagonizing the inhibitory action of SMAD6 and SMAD7. Has a key role in regulation of cell surface receptor-mediated endocytosis and ubiquitin-dependent sorting of receptors
   5969..5986    +  CDS            9xHis (fragment): 9xHis affinity tag
   5996..6045    +  CDS            SET1 (fragment): solubility-enhancement tag derived from T7 phage gene 10B
   6053..6100    +  terminator     T7 terminator: transcription terminator for bacteriophage T7 RNA polymerase
