[The description below was written by a language model from this plasmid's Addgene catalogue record and pLannotate feature annotations shown in this document.]
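Description:
pCA528 AMSH 1-178 is a 6,125-nt bacterial expression plasmid built on the pCA528 backbone, a pET-style T7 vector. It produces the N-terminal MIT-domain region of human AMSH (STAMBP), residues 1-178, as a His-SUMO fusion protein. The plasmid is selected with kanamycin through an aph(3')-Ia aminoglycoside phosphotransferase gene. It replicates from a ColE1/pBR322-type origin accompanied by the bom region and the rop gene, which normally restrains copy number, although the record lists copy number as unknown. An f1 phage origin is also present, along with remnant tetracycline-resistance fragments that are leftovers of the pBR322-derived backbone rather than functional markers.

The expression cassette consists of a T7 promoter followed directly by a lac operator and the T7 gene 10 ribosome binding site. A lacI gene with its own promoter sits on the same plasmid, so transcription is repressed until induced with IPTG in a host supplying T7 RNA polymerase. The open reading frame contains a yeast SMT3-derived SUMO tag joined directly to the STAMBP fragment. The catalogue describes an N-terminal His tag ahead of SUMO, but this was not annotated separately in the feature table. SUMO typically aids solubility and allows the tag to be removed by a SUMO-specific protease. The insert was cloned between a BsaI site, destroyed in the process, and a retained BamHI site. A His-tag fragment and a short T7 gene 10B-derived fragment annotated downstream of the insert are probably vector remnants, though the record does not say whether they are translated. A T7 terminator closes the unit. The construct was made to supply recombinant MIT domain for a systematic study of interactions between human ESCRT-III proteins and MIT domains in cytokinetic abscission.
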