Addgene plasmid #160050: pCA528 AMSH 1-178
Purpose: Expresses MIT domain (residues 1-178) of AMSH as a HIS-SUMO fusion protein. Internal ID: WISP18-22.
Depositing lab: Wesley Sundquist. Depositing organization: University of Utah. Publication: Comprehensive analysis of the human ESCRT-III-MIT domain interactome reveals new cofactors for cytokinetic abscission. Wenzel DM, Mackay DR, Skalicky JJ, Paine EL, Miller MS, Ullman KS, Sundquist WI. Elife. 2022 Sep 15;11:e77779. doi: 10.7554/eLife.77779. PubMed 36107470.
Backbone
  Vector backbone: pCA528
  Vector type: Bacterial Expression
Growth in bacteria
  Bacterial resistance: Kanamycin, 50 μg/mL
  Growth temperature: 37°C
  Growth strain: DH5alpha
  Copy number: Unknown
Gene/Insert
  Gene/Insert name: AMSH residues 1-178 (alt name: STAMBP)
  Species: H. sapiens (human)
  Mutation: Residues 1-178
  Entrez Gene: STAMBP (a.k.a. AMSH, MICCAP)
  Promoter: T7
  Tag / fusion protein: HIS-SUMO (N terminal on backbone)
  Cloning method: Restriction Enzyme; 5′ cloning site BSA1 (destroyed during cloning); 3′ cloning site BamHI (not destroyed)
  Sequencing primers: 5′ T7 for; 3′ T7 term
Terms and licenses: Academic/Nonprofit Terms; Industry Terms: Not Available to Industry
Depositor comments: Read the preprint on bioRxiv: https://www.biorxiv.org/content/10.1101/2022.02.09.477148v1
How to cite: pCA528 AMSH 1-178 was a gift from Wesley Sundquist (Addgene plasmid # 160050 ; http://n2t.net/addgene:160050 ; RRID:Addgene_160050)
